>Addgene plasmid #99615 | LoxP3-Mb2-HA-mTFP1-2A (SO157) | addgene full sequence | sequence record 192371 | Addgene NGS Result
GACGGATCGGGAGATCCTAGTTATTAATAGTAATCAATTACGGGGTCATTAGTTCATAGCCCATATATGG
AGTTCCGCGTTACATAACTTACGGTAAATGGCCCGCCTGGCTGACCGCCCAACGACCCCCGCCCATTGAC
GTCAATAATGACGTATGTTCCCATAGTAACGCCAATAGGGACTTTCCATTGACGTCAATGGGTGGAGTAT
TTACGGTAAACTGCCCACTTGGCAGTACATCAAGTGTATCATATGCCAAGTACGCCCCCTATTGACGTCA
ATGACGGTAAATGGCCCGCCTGGCATTATGCCCAGTACATGACCTTATGGGACTTTCCTACTTGGCAGTA
CATCTACGTATTAGTCATCGCTATTACCATGGTGATGCGGTTTTGGCAGTACATCAATGGGCGTGGATAG
CGGTTTGACTCACGGGGATTTCCAAGTCTCCACCCCATTGACGTCAATGGGAGTTTGTTTTGGCACCAAA
ATCAACGGGACTTTCCAAAATGTCGTAACAACTCCGCCCCATTGACGCAAATGGGCGGTAGGCGTGTACG
GTGGGAGGTCTATATAAGCAGAGCTCTCTGGCTAACTAGAGAACCCACTGCTTACTGGCTTATCGAAATT
AATACGACTCACTATAGGGAGACCCAAGCTGGCTAGCAATTACTAGTATAACTTCGTATAGCATACATTA
TACGAAGTTATCGGCGCGCCACCATGGGTTGCTGTTTCTCCAAGACCGCAGCGAAGGGAGAAGCCGCCGC
GGAGAGGCCTGGGGAGGCGGCTGTGGCCTCGTCGCCTTCCAAAGCGAACGGACAGGAGAATGGCCACGTG
AAGGTAGGATCCTACCCATACGATGTTCCTGACTATGCGGCCGAATATCCCTATGACGTCCCGGACTATG
CAGCCGAATATCCATACGACGTTCCAGATTACGCTGCCAAACTTATGGTGAGCAAGGGCGAGGAGACCAC
AATGGGCGTAATCAAGCCCGACATGAAGATCAAGCTGAAGATGGAGGGCAACGTGAATGGCCACGCCTTC
GTGATCGAGGGCGAGGGCGAGGGCAAGCCCTACGACGGCACCAACACCATCAACCTGGAGGTGAAGGAGG
GAGCCCCCCTGCCCTTCTCCTACGACATTCTGACCACCGCGTTCGCCTACGGCAACAGGGCCTTCACCAA
GTACCCCGACGACATCCCCAACTACTTCAAGCAGTCCTTCCCCGAGGGCTACTCTTGGGAGCGCACCATG
ACCTTCGAGGACAAGGGCATCGTGAAGGTGAAGTCCGACATCTCCATGGAGGAGGACTCCTTCATCTACG
AGATACACCTCAAGGGCGAGAACTTCCCCCCCAACGGCCCCGTGATGCAGAAGAAGACCACCGGCTGGGA
CGCCTCCACCGAGAGGATGTACGTGCGCGACGGCGTGCTGAAGGGCGACGTCAAGCACAAGCTGCTGCTG
GAGGGCGGCGGCCACCACCGCGTTGACTTCAAGACCATCTACAGGGCCAAGAAGGCGGTGAAGCTGCCCG
ACTATCACTTTGTGGACCACCGCATCGAGATCCTGAACCACGACAAGGACTACAACAAGGTGACCGTTTA
CGAGAGCGCCGTGGCCCGCAACTCCACCGACGGCATGGACGAGCTGTATAAGAGTGCACGCGTGAGTAAG
CTGAACCCTCCTGATGAGAGTGGCCCCGGCTGCATGAGCTGCAAGTGTGTGCTCTCCCTGTACAAGGGCA
GTGGAGAGGGCAGAGGAAGTCTGCTAACATGCGGTGACGTCGAGGAGAATCCTGGCCCAGAATTCTGCAG
ATATCCAGCACAGTGGCGGCCGCTCGAGGGCGCGCCCCGCTAATCAACCTCTGGATTACAAAATTTGTGA
AAGATTGACTGGTATTCTTAACTATGTTGCTCCTTTTACGCTATGTGGATACGCTGCTTTAATGCCTTTG
TATCATGCTATTGCTTCCCGTATGGCTTTCATTTTCTCCTCCTTGTATAAATCCTGGTTGCTGTCTCTTT
ATGAGGAGTTGTGGCCCGTTGTCAGGCAACGTGGCGTGGTGTGCACTGTGTTTGCTGACGCAACCCCCAC
TGGTTGGGGCATTGCCACCACCTGTCAGCTCCTTTCCGGGACTTTCGCTTTCCCCCTCCCTATTGCCACG
GCGGAACTCATCGCCGCCTGCCTTGCCCGCTGCTGGACAGGGGCTCGGCTGTTGGGCACTGACAATTCCG
TGGTGTTGTCGGGGAAATCATCGTCCTTTCCTTGGCTGCTCGCCTGTGTTGCCACCTGGATTCTGCGCGG
GACGTCCTTCTGCTACGTCCCTTCGGCCCTCAATCCAGCGGACCTTCCTTCCCGCGGCCTGCTGCCGGCT
CTGCGGCCTCTTCCGCGTCTTCGCCTTCGCCCTCAGACGAGTCGGATCTCCCTTTGGGCCGCCTCCCCGC
ATCGATACCGTCGAGACTGCTGCACCAGATCATAATCAGCCATACCACATTTGTAGAGGTTTTACTTGCT
TTAAAAAACCTCCCACACCTCCCCCTGAACCTGAAACATAAAATGAATGCAATTGTTGTTGTTAACTTGT
TTATTGCAGCTTATAATGGTTACAAATAAAGCAATAGCATCACAAATTTCACAAATAAAGCATTTTTTTC
ACTGCATTCTAGTTGTGGTTTGTCCAAACTCATCAATGTATCTTAAGGCGTGGCGGCCGCATCGAGTCTA
GAGGGCCCGTTTAAACCCGCTGATCAGCCTCGACTGTGCCTTCTAGTTGCCAGCCATCTGTTGTTTGCCC
CTCCCCCGTGCCTTCCTTGACCCTGGAAGGTGCCACTCCCACTGTCCTTTCCTAATAAAATGAGGAAATT
GCATCGCATTGTCTGAGTAGGTGTCATTCTATTCTGGGGGGTGGGGTGGGGCAGGACAGCAAGGGGGAGG
ATTGGGAAGACAATAGCAGGCATGCTGGGGATGCGGTGGGCTCTATGGCTTCTGAGGCGGAAAGAACCAG
CTGGGGCTCTAGGGGGTATCCCC
[124 nt withheld, positions 3034-3157]
C
[91 nt withheld, positions 3159-3249]
A
[49 nt withheld, positions 3251-3299]
CCTTTGACGTTGGAGTCCACGTTCTTT
[37 nt withheld, positions 3327-3363]
ACCCTATCTCGGTCTATTCTTTTGATTTATAAGGGATTTTGCCGATTTCGGCCTATTGGTTAAAAAATGA
GCTGATTTAACAAAAATTTAACGCGAATTAATTCTGTGGAATGTGTGTCAGTTAGGGTGTGGAAAGTCCC
CAGGCTCCCCAGCAGGCAGAAGTATGCAAAGCATGCATCTCAATTAGTCAGCAACCAGGTGTGGAAAGTC
CCCAGGCTCCCCAGCAGGCAGAAGTATGCAAAGCATGCATCTCAATTAGTCAGCAACCATAGTCCCGCCC
CTAACTCCGCCCATCCCGCCCCTAACTCCGCCCAGTTCCGCCCATTCTCCGCCCCATGGCTGACTAATTT
TTTTTATTTATGCAGAGGCCGAGGCCGCCTCTGCCTCTGAGCTATTCCAGAAGTAGTGAGGAGGCTTTTT
TGGAGGCCTAGGCTTTTGCAAAAAGCTCCCGGGAGCTTGTATATCCATTTTCGGATCTGATCAAGAGACA
GGATGAGGATCGTTTCGCATGATTGAACAAGATGGATTGCACGCAGGTTCTCCGGCCGCTTGGGTGGAGA
GGCTATTCGGCTATGACTGGGCACAACAGACAATCGGCTGCTCTGATGCCGCCGTGTTCCGGCTGTCAGC
GCAGGGGCGCCCGGTTCTTTTTGTCAAGACCGACCTGTCCGGTGCCCTGAATGAACTGCAGGACGAGGCA
GCGCGGCTATCGTGGCTGGCCACGACGGGCGTTCCTTGCGCAGCTGTGCTCGACGTTGTCACTGAAGCGG
GAAGGGACTGGCTGCTATTGGGCGAAGTGCCGGGGCAGGATCTCCTGTCATCTCACCTTGCTCCTGCCGA
GAAAGTATCCATCATGGCTGATGCAATGCGGCGGCTGCATACGCTTGATCCGGCTACCTGCCCATTCGAC
CACCAAGCGAAACATCGCATCGAGCGAGCACGTACTCGGATGGAAGCCGGTCTTGTCGATCAGGATGATC
TGGACGAAGAGCATCAGGGGCTCGCGCCAGCCGAACTGTTCGCCAGGCTCAAGGCGCGCATGCCCGACGG
CGAGGATCTCGTCGTGACCCATGGCGATGCCTGCTTGCCGAATATCATGGTGGAAAATGGCCGCTTTTCT
GGATTCATCGACTGTGGCCGGCTGGGTGTGGCGGACCGCTATCAGGACATAGCGTTGGCTACCCGTGATA
TTGCTGAAGAGCTTGGCGGCGAATGGGCTGACCGCTTCCTCGTGCTTTACGGTATCGCCGCTCCCGATTC
GCAGCGCATCGCCTTCTATCGCCTTCTTGACGAGTTCTTCTGAGCGGGACTCTGGGGTTCGAAATGACCG
ACCAAGCGACGCCCAACCTGCCATCACGAGATTTCGATTCCACCGCCGCCTTCTATGAAAGGTTGGGCTT
CGGAATCGTTTTCCGGGACGCCGGCTGGATGATCCTCCAGCGCGGGGATCTCATGCTGGAGTTCTTCGCC
CACCCCAACTTGTTTATTGCAGCTTATAATGGTTACAAATAAAGCAATAGCATCACAAATTTCACAAATA
AAGCATTTTTTTCACTGCATTCTAGTTGTGGTTTGTCCAAACTCATCAATGTATCTTATCATGTCTGTAT
ACCGTCGACCTCTAGCTAGAGCTTGGCGTAATCATGGTCATAGCTGTTTCCTGTGTGAAATTGTTATCCG
CTCACAATTCCACACAACATACGAGCCGGAAGCATAAAGTGTAAAGCCTGGGGTGCCTAATGAGTGAGCT
AACTCACATTAATTGCGTTGCGCTCACTGCCCGCTTTCCAGTCGGGAAACCTGTCGTGCCAGCTGCATTA
ATGAATCGGCCAACGCGCGGGGAGAGGCGGTTTGCGTATTGGGCGCTCTTCCGCTTCCTCGCTCACTGAC
TCGCTGCGCTCGGTCGTTCGGCTGCGGCGAGCGGTATCAGCTCACTCAAAGGCGGTAATACGGTTATCCA
CAGAATCAGGGGATAACGCAGGAAAGAACATGTGAGCAAAAGGCCAGCAAAAGGCCAGGAACCGTAAAAA
GGCCGCGTTGCTGGCGTTTTTCCATAGGCTCCGCCCCCCTGACGAGCATCACAAAAATCGACGCTCAAGT
CAGAGGTGGCGAAACCCGACAGGACTATAAAGATACCAGGCGTTTCCCCCTGGAAGCTCCCTCGTGCGCT
CTCCTGTTCCGACCCTGCCGCTTACCGGATACCTGTCCGCCTTTCTCCCTTCGGGAAGCGTGGCGCTTTC
TCATAGCTCACGCTGTAGGTATCTCAGTTCGGTGTAGGTCGTTCGCTCCAAGCTGGGCTGTGTGCACGAA
CCCCCCGTTCAGCCCGACCGCTGCGCCTTATCCGGTAACTATCGTCTTGAGTCCAACCCGGTAAGACACG
ACTTATCGCCACTGGCAGCAGCCACTGGTAACAGGATTAGCAGAGCGAGGTATGTAGGCGGTGCTACAGA
GTTCTTGAAGTGGTGGCCTAACTACGGCTACACTAGAAGAACAGTATTTGGTATCTGCGCTCTGCTGAAG
CCAGTTACCTTCGGAAAAAGAGTTGGTAGCTCTTGATCCGGCAAACAAACCACCGCTGGTAGCGGTGGTT
TTTTTGTTTGCAAGCAGCAGATTACGCGCAGAAAAAAAGGATCTCAAGAAGATCCTTTGATCTTTTCTAC
GGGGTCTGACGCTCAGTGGAACGAAAACTCACGTTAAGGGATTTTGGTCATGAGATTATCAAAAAGGATC
TTCACCTAGATCCTTTTAAATTAAAAATGAAGTTTTAAATCAATCTAAAGTATATATGAGTAAACTTGGT
CTGACAGTTACCAATGCTTAATCAGTGAGGCACCTATCTCAGCGATCTGTCTATTTCGTTCATCCATAGT
TGCCTGACTCCCCGTCGTGTAGATAACTACGATACGGGAGGGCTTACCATCTGGCCCCAGTGCTGCAATG
ATACCGCGAGACCCACGCTCACCGGCTCCAGATTTATCAGCAATAAACCAGCCAGCCGGAAGGGCCGAGC
GCAGAAGTGGTCCTGCAACTTTATCCGCCTCCATCCAGTCTATTAATTGTTGCCGGGAAGCTAGAGTAAG
TAGTTCGCCAGTTAATAGTTTGCGCAACGTTGTTGCCATTGCTACAGGCATCGTGGTGTCACGCTCGTCG
TTTGGTATGGCTTCATTCAGCTCCGGTTCCCAACGATCAAGGCGAGTTACATGATCCCCCATGTTGTGCA
AAAAAGCGGTTAGCTCCTTCGGTCCTCCGATCGTTGTCAGAAGTAAGTTGGCCGCAGTGTTATCACTCAT
GGTTATGGCAGCACTGCATAATTCTCTTACTGTCATGCCATCCGTAAGATGCTTTTCTGTGACTGGTGAG
TACTCAACCAAGTCATTCTGAGAATAGTGTATGCGGCGACCGAGTTGCTCTTGCCCGGCGTCAATACGGG
ATAATACCGCGCCACATAGCAGAACTTTAAAAGTGCTCATCATTGGAAAACGTTCTTCGGGGCGAAAACT
CTCAAGGATCTTACCGCTGTTGAGATCCAGTTCGATGTAACCCACTCGTGCACCCAACTGATCTTCAGCA
TCTTTTACTTTCACCAGCGTTTCTGGGTGAGCAAAAACAGGAAGGCAAAATGCCGCAAAAAAGGGAATAA
GGGCGACACGGAAATGTTGAATACTCATACTCTTCCTTTTTCAATATTATTGAAGCATTTATCAGGGTTA
TTGTCTCATGAGCGGATACATATTTGAATGTATTTAGAAAAATAAACAAATAGGGGTTCCGCGCACATTT
CCCCGAAAAGTGCCACCTGACGTC
Features (pLannotate 1.2.2; 27 found; start..end, strand, type, name):
     78..381     +  enhancer       CMV enhancer: human cytomegalovirus immediate early enhancer
    382..585     +  promoter       CMV promoter: human cytomegalovirus (CMV) immediate early promoter
    581..614     +  LTR            5' LTR (truncated) (fragment): truncated 5' long terminal repeat (LTR) from HIV-1
    630..648     +  promoter       T7 promoter: promoter for bacteriophage T7 RNA polymerase
    678..711     +  protein_bind   loxP: Cre-mediated recombination occurs in the 8-bp core sequence (GCATACAT). Cre recombinase
    724..846     +  CDS            MARCKS (fragment): MARCS_CHICK - Experimental evidence at protein level: Swiss-Prot protein existence level 1. MARCKS is the most prominent cellular substrate for protein kinase C. This protein binds calmodulin, actin, and synapsin. MARCKS is a filamentous (F) actin cross-linking protein. From Gallus gallus (Chicken).
    853..869     +  CDS            3xHA (fragment): three tandem HA epitope tags
    922..945     +  CDS            HA (fragment): HA (human influenza hemagglutinin) epitope tag
    955..1662    +  CDS            mTFP1: mTFP1 is a basic (constitutively fluorescent) cyan fluorescent protein published in 2006, derived from Clavularia sp.. It has low acid sensitivity.
   1678..1737    +  CDS            H-Ras (fragment): human small GTPase proto-oncoprotein
   1862..2450    +  misc_feature   WPRE: woodchuck hepatitis virus posttranscriptional regulatory element
   2478..2561    +  CDS            large T antigen (fragment): large T antigen from SV40 (simian virus 40)
   2584..2705    +  polyA_signal   SV40 poly(A) signal: SV40 polyadenylation signal
   2764..2988    +  polyA_signal   bGH poly(A) signal: bovine growth hormone polyadenylation signal
   2992..3013    +  promoter       SV40 promoter (fragment): SV40 enhancer and early promoter
   3034..3462    +  rep_origin     f1 ori (sequence partly withheld): f1 bacteriophage origin of replication; arrow indicates direction of (+) strand synthesis
   3476..3805    +  promoter       SV40 promoter: SV40 enhancer and early promoter
   3872..4663    +  CDS            neo: KKA2_KLEPN - Also known as kan, nptII. Experimental evidence at protein level: Swiss-Prot protein existence level 1. Resistance to kanamycin, neomycin, paromomycin, ribostamycin, butirosin and gentamicin B. From Klebsiella pneumoniae.
   4687..4845    +  CDS            ble (fragment): BLE_KLEPN - Experimental evidence at protein level: Swiss-Prot protein existence level 1. Binding protein with a strong affinity to the bleomycin family of antibiotics. Binds to CL990; an antimitotic-antibiotic compound. From Klebsiella pneumoniae.
   4840..4961    +  polyA_signal   SV40 poly(A) signal: SV40 polyadenylation signal
   5034..5050    -  protein_bind   lac operator: The lac repressor binds to the lac operator to inhibit transcription in E. coli. This inhibition can be relieved by adding lactose or isopropyl-β-D-thiogalactopyranoside (IPTG). lac repressor encoded by lacI
   5058..5088    -  promoter       lac promoter: promoter for the E. coli lac operon
   5103..5124    -  protein_bind   CAP binding site: CAP binding activates transcription in the presence of cAMP. E. coli catabolite activator protein
   5137..5229    -  CDS            lacI (fragment): lac repressor; lacI; The lac repressor binds to the lac operator to inhibit transcription in E. coli. This inhibition can be relieved by adding lactose or isopropyl-β-D-thiogalactopyranoside (IPTG).
   5412..6000    -  rep_origin     ori: high-copy-number ColE1/pMB1/pBR322/pUC origin of replication
   6171..7031    -  CDS            AmpR: β-lactamase; bla; confers resistance to ampicillin, carbenicillin, and related antibiotics
   7032..7136    -  promoter       AmpR promoter: bla
