[The description below was written by a language model from this plasmid's Addgene catalogue record and pLannotate feature annotations shown in this document.]
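Description:
LoxP3-Mb2-HA-mTFP1-2A (SO157) is a mammalian expression plasmid of about 7.2 kb built on the pcDNA3.1 backbone. It serves as a cloning intermediate for placing a gene of interest downstream of a lox-flanked, membrane-targeted fluorescent reporter module. It is propagated in E. coli through a high-copy ColE1/pUC origin with ampicillin resistance (AmpR under its bla promoter), and it also carries an f1 origin. For selection in mammalian cells, an SV40 promoter drives a neomycin phosphotransferase cassette with an SV40 polyadenylation signal, conferring G418 resistance.

The payload is transcribed from the CMV enhancer/promoter, with a T7 promoter just downstream. A single lox site follows; the annotation tool calls it loxP, while the construct name designates it LoxP3. Next comes a synthetic open reading frame of roughly 1.1 kb. It begins with a short fragment matching chicken MARCKS, which presumably corresponds to the "Mb2" membrane-targeting element of the name. HA epitope sequences and the cyan fluorescent protein mTFP1 follow, then a short H-Ras-derived fragment that may also contribute to membrane localisation. The record lists a C-terminal T2A peptide, which the feature table does not annotate. A 2A element lets an in-frame downstream coding sequence be produced as a separate protein from the same transcript, so reporter fluorescence marks cells expressing the added gene. A WPRE and SV40 and bGH polyadenylation signals lie downstream to enhance and terminate expression.

The construct belongs to a toolkit for multispectral, combinatorial mosaic gene-function analysis, in which such modules are presumably assembled into Cre-dependent multi-cassette constructs.
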