Addgene plasmid #99615: LoxP3-Mb2-HA-mTFP1-2A (SO157)
Purpose: To clone gene of interest downstream of LoxP3-Mb2-HA-mTFP1-2A
Depositing lab: Rui Benedito. Depositing organization: Centro Nacional de Investigaciones Cardiovasculares (CNIC). Publication: Dual ifgMosaic: A Versatile Method for Multispectral and Combinatorial Mosaic Gene-Function Analysis. Pontes-Quero S, Heredia L, Casquero-Garcia V, Fernandez-Chacon M, Luo W, Hermoso A, Bansal M, Garcia-Gonzalez I, Sanchez-Munoz MS, Perea JR, Galiana-Simal A, Rodriguez-Arabaolaza I, Del Olmo-Cabrera S, Rocha SF, Criado-Rodriguez LM, Giovinazzo G, Benedito R. Cell. 2017 Aug 10;170(4):800-814.e18. doi: 10.1016/j.cell.2017.07.031. PubMed 28802047.
Backbone
  Vector backbone: pcDNA3.1
  Total vector size (bp): 7164
  Vector type: Mammalian Expression
  Selectable markers: Neomycin (select with G418)
Growth in bacteria
  Bacterial resistance: Ampicillin, 100 μg/mL
  Growth temperature: 37°C
  Growth strain: DH5alpha
  Copy number: Unknown
Gene/Insert
  Gene/Insert name: Mb2-HA-mTfp1
  Species: Synthetic
  Insert size (bp): 1136
  Tag / fusion protein: T2A (C terminal on insert)
Terms and licenses: Academic/Nonprofit Terms; Industry Terms: Not Available to Industry
How to cite: LoxP3-Mb2-HA-mTFP1-2A (SO157) was a gift from Rui Benedito (Addgene plasmid # 99615 ; http://n2t.net/addgene:99615 ; RRID:Addgene_99615)
